Addgene plasmid #127332: pcDNA3.1D/mEGFP + CrPV IGR IRES-nLuc-3XFLAG-CL1PEST
Purpose: Express 3xFLAG tagged highly destabilized nanoLuciferase (nLuc) protein from CrPV IRES
Depositing lab: Jeremy Wilusz. Depositing organization: University of Pennsylvania. Publication: Ribosome queuing enables non-AUG translation to be resistant to multiple protein synthesis inhibitors. Kearse MG, Goldman DH, Choi J, Nwaezeapu C, Liang D, Green KM, Goldstrohm AC, Todd PK, Green R, Wilusz JE. Genes Dev. 2019 Jun 6. pii: gad.324715.119. doi: 10.1101/gad.324715.119. PubMed 31171704.
Backbone
  Vector backbone: pcDNA3.1D
  Total vector size (bp): 7201
  Vector type: Mammalian Expression
  Selectable markers: Neomycin (select with G418)
Growth in bacteria
  Bacterial resistance: Ampicillin, 100 μg/mL
  Growth temperature: 37°C
  Growth strain: DH5alpha
  Copy number: High Copy
Gene/Insert
  Gene/Insert name: nanoLuciferase (alt name: nLuc)
  Promoter: CMV
  Tag / fusion protein: 3xFLAG (C terminal on insert); CL1/PEST (C terminal on insert)
  Cloning method: Unknown
  Sequencing primers: 5′ CGCAAATGGGCGGTAGGCGTG
Terms and licenses: Academic/Nonprofit Terms; Industry Terms: Not Available to Industry
How to cite: pcDNA3.1D/mEGFP + CrPV IGR IRES-nLuc-3XFLAG-CL1PEST was a gift from Jeremy Wilusz (Addgene plasmid # 127332 ; http://n2t.net/addgene:127332 ; RRID:Addgene_127332)
