[The description below was written by a language model from this plasmid's Addgene catalogue record and pLannotate feature annotations shown in this document.]
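Description:
pcDNA3.1D/mEGFP + CrPV IGR IRES-nLuc-3XFLAG-CL1PEST is a mammalian expression plasmid of about 7.2 kb built on the pcDNA3.1D backbone. It is maintained in E. coli as a high-copy plasmid through a ColE1/pUC-type origin and selected with ampicillin (AmpR). An SV40 promoter-driven neomycin phosphotransferase cassette with an SV40 polyadenylation signal allows G418 selection of transfected mammalian cells. The backbone also carries an f1 origin. The short annotated hits to an HIV-1 LTR, ble, lacI and bom are fragments and probably reflect backbone sequence similarity rather than functional parts.

The payload is a bicistronic transcription unit driven by the CMV enhancer/promoter and terminated by the bGH polyadenylation signal. A T7 promoter sits just upstream of the coding region and could support in vitro transcription. The first cistron encodes monomeric EGFP (A206K), which would be translated by conventional cap-dependent scanning. It is followed by the cricket paralysis virus intergenic region (CrPV IGR) IRES, an element that recruits ribosomes directly and starts translation without initiation factors or an AUG start codon. This IRES drives the second cistron, NanoLuc luciferase fused at its C terminus to a 3xFLAG epitope. Two degradation signals follow the tag: the CL1 degron and the PEST region of mouse ornithine decarboxylase. They make the reporter highly unstable, so luminescence reflects recent translation rather than accumulated protein, while 3xFLAG permits immunodetection. A backbone V5 tag sequence is annotated downstream, but the record does not show whether it is in frame with the reporter.

The stated purpose is to express destabilized, tagged nLuc from the CrPV IRES. The associated study concerns non-AUG translation and its resistance to protein synthesis inhibitors.
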