Features (pLannotate 1.2.2; 26 found; start..end, strand, type, name):
     87..466     +  enhancer       CMV enhancer: human cytomegalovirus immediate early enhancer
    467..670     +  promoter       CMV promoter: human cytomegalovirus (CMV) immediate early promoter
    666..699     +  LTR            5' LTR (truncated) (fragment): truncated 5' long terminal repeat (LTR) from HIV-1
    715..733     +  promoter       T7 promoter: promoter for bacteriophage T7 RNA polymerase
    764..1483    +  CDS            mEGFP: enhanced GFP with monomerizing A206K mutation (Zacharias et al., 2002) mammalian codon-optimized
   1511..1711    +  ncRNA          IRES Cripavirus: Accession: RF00458 - Cripavirus internal ribosome entry site (IRES)
   1719..2231    +  CDS            Nluc: NanoLuc® luciferase human codon-optimized
   2232..2297    +  CDS            3xFLAG: three tandem FLAG® epitope tags, followed by an enterokinase cleavage site
   2304..2351    +  CDS            hCL1: non-ORF yeast peptide conferring ubiquitin-dependent degradation human codon-optimized
   2346..2474    +  CDS            Odc1 (fragment): DCOR_MOUSE - Also known as Odc. Experimental evidence at protein level: Swiss-Prot protein existence level 1. Catalyzes the first and rate-limiting step of polyamine biosynthesis that converts ornithine into putrescine, which is the precursor for the polyamines, spermidine and spermine. Polyamines are essential for cell proliferation and are implicated in cellular processes, ranging from DNA replication to apoptosis. From Mus musculus (Mouse).
   2550..2591    +  CDS            V5 tag: epitope tag from simian virus 5
   2647..2871    +  polyA_signal   bGH poly(A) signal: bovine growth hormone polyadenylation signal
   2875..2896    +  promoter       SV40 promoter (fragment): SV40 enhancer and early promoter
   2917..3345    +  rep_origin     f1 ori (sequence partly withheld): f1 bacteriophage origin of replication; arrow indicates direction of (+) strand synthesis
   3359..3688    +  promoter       SV40 promoter: SV40 enhancer and early promoter
   3755..4546    +  CDS            neo: KKA2_KLEPN - Also known as kan, nptII. Experimental evidence at protein level: Swiss-Prot protein existence level 1. Resistance to kanamycin, neomycin, paromomycin, ribostamycin, butirosin and gentamicin B. From Klebsiella pneumoniae.
   4572..4730    +  CDS            ble (fragment): BLE_KLEPN - Experimental evidence at protein level: Swiss-Prot protein existence level 1. Binding protein with a strong affinity to the bleomycin family of antibiotics. Binds to CL990; an antimitotic-antibiotic compound. From Klebsiella pneumoniae.
   4725..4846    +  polyA_signal   SV40 poly(A) signal: SV40 polyadenylation signal
   4919..4935    -  protein_bind   lac operator: The lac repressor binds to the lac operator to inhibit transcription in E. coli. This inhibition can be relieved by adding lactose or isopropyl-β-D-thiogalactopyranoside (IPTG). lac repressor encoded by lacI
   4943..4973    -  promoter       lac promoter: promoter for the E. coli lac operon
   4988..5009    -  protein_bind   CAP binding site: CAP binding activates transcription in the presence of cAMP. E. coli catabolite activator protein
   5022..5114    -  CDS            lacI (fragment): lac repressor; lacI; The lac repressor binds to the lac operator to inhibit transcription in E. coli. This inhibition can be relieved by adding lactose or isopropyl-β-D-thiogalactopyranoside (IPTG).
   5297..5885    -  rep_origin     ori: high-copy-number ColE1/pMB1/pBR322/pUC origin of replication
   6056..6916    -  CDS            AmpR: β-lactamase; bla; confers resistance to ampicillin, carbenicillin, and related antibiotics
   6917..7021    -  promoter       AmpR promoter: bla
   7080..7132    -  misc_feature   bom (fragment): basis of mobility region from pBR322
>Addgene plasmid #127332 | pcDNA3.1D/mEGFP + CrPV IGR IRES-nLuc-3XFLAG-CL1PEST | addgene full sequence | sequence record 247773 | Addgene NGS Result
AGGCTTGACCGACAATTGCATGAAGAATCTGCTTAGGGTTAGGCGTTTTGCGCTGCTTCGCGATGTACGG
GCCAGATATACGCGTTGACATTGATTATTGACTAGTTATTAATAGTAATCAATTACGGGGTCATTAGTTC
ATAGCCCATATATGGAGTTCCGCGTTACATAACTTACGGTAAATGGCCCGCCTGGCTGACCGCCCAACGA
CCCCCGCCCATTGACGTCAATAATGACGTATGTTCCCATAGTAACGCCAATAGGGACTTTCCATTGACGT
CAATGGGTGGAGTATTTACGGTAAACTGCCCACTTGGCAGTACATCAAGTGTATCATATGCCAAGTACGC
CCCCTATTGACGTCAATGACGGTAAATGGCCCGCCTGGCATTATGCCCAGTACATGACCTTATGGGACTT
TCCTACTTGGCAGTACATCTACGTATTAGTCATCGCTATTACCATGGTGATGCGGTTTTGGCAGTACATC
AATGGGCGTGGATAGCGGTTTGACTCACGGGGATTTCCAAGTCTCCACCCCATTGACGTCAATGGGAGTT
TGTTTTGGCACCAAAATCAACGGGACTTTCCAAAATGTCGTAACAACTCCGCCCCATTGACGCAAATGGG
CGGTAGGCGTGTACGGTGGGAGGTCTATATAAGCAGAGCTCTCTGGCTAACTAGAGAACCCACTGCTTAC
TGGCTTATCGAAATTAATACGACTCACTATAGGGAGACCCAAGCTGGCTAGTTAAGCTTCACCATGGTGA
GCAAGGGCGAGGAGCTGTTCACCGGGGTGGTGCCCATCCTGGTCGAGCTGGACGGCGACGTAAACGGCCA
CAAGTTCAGCGTGTCCGGCGAGGGCGAGGGCGATGCCACCTACGGCAAGCTGACCCTGAAGTTCATCTGC
ACCACCGGCAAGCTGCCCGTGCCCTGGCCCACCCTCGTGACCACCCTGACCTACGGCGTGCAGTGCTTCA
GCCGCTACCCCGACCACATGAAGCAGCACGACTTCTTCAAGTCCGCCATGCCCGAAGGCTACGTCCAGGA
GCGCACCATCTTCTTCAAGGACGACGGCAACTACAAGACCCGCGCCGAGGTGAAGTTCGAGGGCGACACC
CTGGTGAACCGCATCGAGCTGAAGGGCATCGACTTCAAGGAGGACGGCAACATCCTGGGGCACAAGCTGG
AGTACAACTACAACAGCCACAACGTCTATATCATGGCCGACAAGCAGAAGAACGGCATCAAGGTGAACTT
CAAGATCCGCCACAACATCGAGGACGGCAGCGTGCAGCTCGCCGACCACTACCAGCAGAACACCCCCATC
GGCGACGGCCCCGTGCTGCTGCCCGACAACCACTACCTGAGCACCCAGTCCAAGCTGAGCAAAGACCCCA
ACGAGAAGCGCGATCACATGGTCCTGCTGGAGTTCGTGACCGCCGCCGGGATCACTCTCGGCATGGACGA
GCTGTACAAGTAATAATAAGGATCCAGTACCCTTCACCAAAGCAAAAATGTGATCTTGCTTGTAAATACA
ATTTTGAGAGGTTAATAAATTACAAGTAGTGCTATTTTTGTATTTAGGTTAGCTATTTAGCTTTACGTTC
CAGGATGCCTAGTGGCAGCCCCACAATATCCAGGAAGCCCTCTCTGCGGTTTTTCAGATTAGGTAGTCGA
AAAACCTAAGAAATTTACCTGCTACATTTCAAGATACCATGGTCTTCACACTCGAAGATTTCGTTGGGGA
CTGGCGACAGACAGCCGGCTACAACCTGGACCAAGTCCTTGAACAGGGAGGTGTGTCCAGTTTGTTTCAG
AATCTCGGGGTGTCCGTAACTCCGATCCAAAGGATTGTCCTGAGCGGTGAAAATGGGCTGAAGATCGACA
TCCATGTCATCATCCCGTATGAAGGTCTGAGCGGCGACCAAATGGGCCAGATCGAAAAAATTTTTAAGGT
GGTGTACCCTGTGGATGATCATCACTTTAAGGTGATCCTGCACTATGGCACACTGGTAATCGACGGGGTT
ACGCCGAACATGATCGACTATTTCGGACGGCCGTATGAAGGCATCGCCGTGTTCGACGGCAAAAAGATCA
CTGTAACAGGGACCCTGTGGAACGGCAACAAAATTATCGACGAGCGCCTGATCAACCCCGACGGCTCCCT
GCTGTTCCGAGTAACCATCAACGGAGTGACCGGCTGGCGGCTGTGCGAACGCATTCTGGCGGACTACAAA
GACCATGACGGTGATTATAAAGATCATGACATCGATTACAAGGATGACGATGACAAGAATTCTGCTTGCA
AGAACTGGTTCAGTAGCTTAAGCCACTTTGTGATCCACCTTAACAGCCACGGCTTTCCGCCTGAGGTTGA
AGAGCAAGCCGCCGGTACATTGCCTATGTCCTGCGCACAAGAAAGCGGTATGGACCGGCACCCAGCCGCT
TGTGCTTCAGCTCGCATCAACGTCTAAAAGGGTCAAGACAATTCTGCAGATATCCAGCACAGTGGCGGCC
GCTCGAGTCTAGAGGGCCCGCGGTTCGAAGGTAAGCCTATCCCTAACCCTCTCCTCGGTCTCGATTCTAC
GCGTACCGGTCATCATCACCATCACCATTGAGTTTAAACCCGCTGATCAGCCTCGACTGTGCCTTCTAGT
TGCCAGCCATCTGTTGTTTGCCCCTCCCCCGTGCCTTCCTTGACCCTGGAAGGTGCCACTCCCACTGTCC
TTTCCTAATAAAATGAGGAAATTGCATCGCATTGTCTGAGTAGGTGTCATTCTATTCTGGGGGGTGGGGT
GGGGCAGGACAGCAAGGGGGAGGATTGGGAAGACAATAGCAGGCATGCTGGGGATGCGGTGGGCTCTATG
GCTTCTGAGGCGGAAAGAACCAGCTGGGGCTCTAGGGGGTATCCCC
[124 nt withheld, positions 2917-3040]
C
[91 nt withheld, positions 3042-3132]
A
[49 nt withheld, positions 3134-3182]
CCTTTGACGTTGGAGTCCACGTTCTTT
[37 nt withheld, positions 3210-3246]
ACCCTATCTCGGTCTATTCTTTTGATTTATAAGGGATTTTGCCGATTTCGGCCTATTGGTTAAAAAATGA
GCTGATTTAACAAAAATTTAACGCGAATTAATTCTGTGGAATGTGTGTCAGTTAGGGTGTGGAAAGTCCC
CAGGCTCCCCAGCAGGCAGAAGTATGCAAAGCATGCATCTCAATTAGTCAGCAACCAGGTGTGGAAAGTC
CCCAGGCTCCCCAGCAGGCAGAAGTATGCAAAGCATGCATCTCAATTAGTCAGCAACCATAGTCCCGCCC
CTAACTCCGCCCATCCCGCCCCTAACTCCGCCCAGTTCCGCCCATTCTCCGCCCCATGGCTGACTAATTT
TTTTTATTTATGCAGAGGCCGAGGCCGCCTCTGCCTCTGAGCTATTCCAGAAGTAGTGAGGAGGCTTTTT
TGGAGGCCTAGGCTTTTGCAAAAAGCTCCCGGGAGCTTGTATATCCATTTTCGGATCTGATCAAGAGACA
GGATGAGGATCGTTTCGCATGATTGAACAAGATGGATTGCACGCAGGTTCTCCGGCCGCTTGGGTGGAGA
GGCTATTCGGCTATGACTGGGCACAACAGACAATCGGCTGCTCTGATGCCGCCGTGTTCCGGCTGTCAGC
GCAGGGGCGCCCGGTTCTTTTTGTCAAGACCGACCTGTCCGGTGCCCTGAATGAACTGCAGGACGAGGCA
GCGCGGCTATCGTGGCTGGCCACGACGGGCGTTCCTTGCGCAGCTGTGCTCGACGTTGTCACTGAAGCGG
GAAGGGACTGGCTGCTATTGGGCGAAGTGCCGGGGCAGGATCTCCTGTCATCTCACCTTGCTCCTGCCGA
GAAAGTATCCATCATGGCTGATGCAATGCGGCGGCTGCATACGCTTGATCCGGCTACCTGCCCATTCGAC
CACCAAGCGAAACATCGCATCGAGCGAGCACGTACTCGGATGGAAGCCGGTCTTGTCGATCAGGATGATC
TGGACGAAGAGCATCAGGGGCTCGCGCCAGCCGAACTGTTCGCCAGGCTCAAGGCGCGCATGCCCGACGG
CGAGGATCTCGTCGTGACCCATGGCGATGCCTGCTTGCCGAATATCATGGTGGAAAATGGCCGCTTTTCT
GGATTCATCGACTGTGGCCGGCTGGGTGTGGCGGACCGCTATCAGGACATAGCGTTGGCTACCCGTGATA
TTGCTGAAGAGCTTGGCGGCGAATGGGCTGACCGCTTCCTCGTGCTTTACGGTATCGCCGCTCCCGATTC
GCAGCGCATCGCCTTCTATCGCCTTCTTGACGAGTTCTTCTGAGCGGGACTCTGGGGTTCGCGAAATGAC
CGACCAAGCGACGCCCAACCTGCCATCACGAGATTTCGATTCCACCGCCGCCTTCTATGAAAGGTTGGGC
TTCGGAATCGTTTTCCGGGACGCCGGCTGGATGATCCTCCAGCGCGGGGATCTCATGCTGGAGTTCTTCG
CCCACCCCAACTTGTTTATTGCAGCTTATAATGGTTACAAATAAAGCAATAGCATCACAAATTTCACAAA
TAAAGCATTTTTTTCACTGCATTCTAGTTGTGGTTTGTCCAAACTCATCAATGTATCTTATCATGTCTGT
ATACCGTCGACCTCTAGCTAGAGCTTGGCGTAATCATGGTCATAGCTGTTTCCTGTGTGAAATTGTTATC
CGCTCACAATTCCACACAACATACGAGCCGGAAGCATAAAGTGTAAAGCCTGGGGTGCCTAATGAGTGAG
CTAACTCACATTAATTGCGTTGCGCTCACTGCCCGCTTTCCAGTCGGGAAACCTGTCGTGCCAGCTGCAT
TAATGAATCGGCCAACGCGCGGGGAGAGGCGGTTTGCGTATTGGGCGCTCTTCCGCTTCCTCGCTCACTG
ACTCGCTGCGCTCGGTCGTTCGGCTGCGGCGAGCGGTATCAGCTCACTCAAAGGCGGTAATACGGTTATC
CACAGAATCAGGGGATAACGCAGGAAAGAACATGTGAGCAAAAGGCCAGCAAAAGGCCAGGAACCGTAAA
AAGGCCGCGTTGCTGGCGTTTTTCCATAGGCTCCGCCCCCCTGACGAGCATCACAAAAATCGACGCTCAA
GTCAGAGGTGGCGAAACCCGACAGGACTATAAAGATACCAGGCGTTTCCCCCTGGAAGCTCCCTCGTGCG
CTCTCCTGTTCCGACCCTGCCGCTTACCGGATACCTGTCCGCCTTTCTCCCTTCGGGAAGCGTGGCGCTT
TCTCATAGCTCACGCTGTAGGTATCTCAGTTCGGTGTAGGTCGTTCGCTCCAAGCTGGGCTGTGTGCACG
AACCCCCCGTTCAGCCCGACCGCTGCGCCTTATCCGGTAACTATCGTCTTGAGTCCAACCCGGTAAGACA
CGACTTATCGCCACTGGCAGCAGCCACTGGTAACAGGATTAGCAGAGCGAGGTATGTAGGCGGTGCTACA
GAGTTCTTGAAGTGGTGGCCTAACTACGGCTACACTAGAAGAACAGTATTTGGTATCTGCGCTCTGCTGA
AGCCAGTTACCTTCGGAAAAAGAGTTGGTAGCTCTTGATCCGGCAAACAAACCACCGCTGGTAGCGGTGG
TTTTTTTGTTTGCAAGCAGCAGATTACGCGCAGAAAAAAAGGATCTCAAGAAGATCCTTTGATCTTTTCT
ACGGGGTCTGACGCTCAGTGGAACGAAAACTCACGTTAAGGGATTTTGGTCATGAGATTATCAAAAAGGA
TCTTCACCTAGATCCTTTTAAATTAAAAATGAAGTTTTAAATCAATCTAAAGTATATATGAGTAAACTTG
GTCTGACAGTTACCAATGCTTAATCAGTGAGGCACCTATCTCAGCGATCTGTCTATTTCGTTCATCCATA
GTTGCCTGACTCCCCGTCGTGTAGATAACTACGATACGGGAGGGCTTACCATCTGGCCCCAGTGCTGCAA
TGATACCGCGAGACCCACGCTCACCGGCTCCAGATTTATCAGCAATAAACCAGCCAGCCGGAAGGGCCGA
GCGCAGAAGTGGTCCTGCAACTTTATCCGCCTCCATCCAGTCTATTAATTGTTGCCGGGAAGCTAGAGTA
AGTAGTTCGCCAGTTAATAGTTTGCGCAACGTTGTTGCCATTGCTACAGGCATCGTGGTGTCACGCTCGT
CGTTTGGTATGGCTTCATTCAGCTCCGGTTCCCAACGATCAAGGCGAGTTACATGATCCCCCATGTTGTG
CAAAAAAGCGGTTAGCTCCTTCGGTCCTCCGATCGTTGTCAGAAGTAAGTTGGCCGCAGTGTTATCACTC
ATGGTTATGGCAGCACTGCATAATTCTCTTACTGTCATGCCATCCGTAAGATGCTTTTCTGTGACTGGTG
AGTACTCAACCAAGTCATTCTGAGAATAGTGTATGCGGCGACCGAGTTGCTCTTGCCCGGCGTCAATACG
GGATAATACCGCGCCACATAGCAGAACTTTAAAAGTGCTCATCATTGGAAAACGTTCTTCGGGGCGAAAA
CTCTCAAGGATCTTACCGCTGTTGAGATCCAGTTCGATGTAACCCACTCGTGCACCCAACTGATCTTCAG
CATCTTTTACTTTCACCAGCGTTTCTGGGTGAGCAAAAACAGGAAGGCAAAATGCCGCAAAAAAGGGAAT
AAGGGCGACACGGAAATGTTGAATACTCATACTCTTCCTTTTTCAATATTATTGAAGCATTTATCAGGGT
TATTGTCTCATGAGCGGATACATATTTGAATGTATTTAGAAAAATAAACAAATAGGGGTTCCGCGCACAT
TTCCCCGAAAAGTGCCACCTGACGTCGACGGATCGGGAGATCTCCCGATCCCCTATGGTGCACTCTCAGT
ACAATCTGCTCTGATGCCGCATAGTTAAGCCAGTATCTGCTCCCTGCTTGTGTGTTGGAGGTCGCTGAGT
AGTGCGCGAGCAAAATTTAAGCTACAACAAGGCA
